Addgene plasmid #164953: pENTR-D-TOPO-kcnmb2a
Purpose: Zebrafish kcnmb2a gene CDS
Depositing lab: GuangJun Zhang. Depositing organization: Purdue University. Publication: Phylogenetic and developmental analyses indicate complex functions of Calcium-Activated Potassium Channels in zebrafish embryonic development. Silic MR, Black MM, Zhang G. Dev Dyn. 2021 Mar 16. doi: 10.1002/dvdy.329. PubMed 33728688.
Backbone
  Vector backbone: pENTR-D-TOPO
  Backbone manufacturer: Invitrogen
  Backbone size w/o insert (bp): 2580
  Total vector size (bp): 3279
  Vector type: PCR Cloning Vectror
Growth in bacteria
  Bacterial resistance: Kanamycin, 50 μg/mL
  Growth temperature: 37°C
  Growth strain: DH5alpha
  Copy number: High Copy
Gene/Insert
  Gene/Insert name: kcnmb2a (alt name: zgc:101842)
  Species: D. rerio (zebrafish)
  Insert size (bp): 699
  Entrez Gene: kcnmb2 (a.k.a. zgc:101842)
  Cloning method: TOPO Cloning
  Sequencing primers: 5′ M13F; 3′ M13R
Terms and licenses: Academic/Nonprofit Terms; Industry Terms: Not Available to Industry
How to cite: pENTR-D-TOPO-kcnmb2a was a gift from GuangJun Zhang (Addgene plasmid # 164953 ; http://n2t.net/addgene:164953 ; RRID:Addgene_164953)
