[The description below was written by a language model from this plasmid's Addgene catalogue record and pLannotate feature annotations shown in this document.]
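Description:
pENTR-D-TOPO-kcnmb2a is a Gateway entry clone built on the Invitrogen pENTR/D-TOPO backbone and carrying the coding sequence of zebrafish (Danio rerio) kcnmb2a, also recorded as zgc:101842. The gene name and the associated study on calcium-activated potassium channels in zebrafish development indicate that it belongs to that channel family. The 699 bp insert was introduced by TOPO cloning into the 2.58 kb backbone, giving a catalogue size of about 3.28 kb, which agrees closely with the 3,272 nt sequenced record. The plasmid is propagated in E. coli from a high-copy ColE1/pUC-type origin and is selected with kanamycin through an aph(3')-Ia resistance gene.

In the feature table, the insert itself is not annotated, but it evidently occupies the interval between the attL1 and attL2 sites, whose spacing fits the stated insert size. These attL sites are the substrates for the Gateway LR reaction, which allows the CDS to be moved by recombination into any attR-containing destination vector without restriction cloning. The rrnB T1 and T2 terminators upstream of attL1 insulate the cloned sequence from read-through transcription originating in the backbone. A T7 promoter lies just beyond attL2 and points back toward the insert, so it could drive in vitro transcription of the strand opposite to the direction in which attL1 and attL2 are annotated. The short lacI and lacZα fragments are backbone remnants with no functional role. M13 forward and reverse primer sites flank the cassette for sequence verification.

The plasmid contains no eukaryotic promoter, tag or reporter, so it is not an expression construct itself. It serves as a sequence-verified source of the kcnmb2a CDS for generating downstream constructs, and the record does not specify which ones.
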