Features (pLannotate 1.2.2; 9 found; start..end, strand, type, name):
    637..729     +  CDS            lacI (fragment): lac repressor; lacI; The lac repressor binds to the lac operator to inhibit transcription in E. coli. This inhibition can be relieved by adding lactose or isopropyl-β-D-thiogalactopyranoside (IPTG).
    784..811     -  terminator     rrnB T2 terminator: transcription terminator T2 from the E. coli rrnB gene
    943..986     +  terminator     rrnB T1 terminator: Escherichia coli rrnB; transcription terminator T1 from the E. coli rrnB gene
   1033..1069    -  CDS            lacZα (fragment): LacZα fragment of β-galactosidase; lacZ fragment
   1085..1184    +  protein_bind   attL1: mutant version of attL; recombination site for the Gateway® LR reaction LR Clonase™
   1913..2012    -  protein_bind   attL2: mutant version of attL; recombination site for the Gateway® LR reaction LR Clonase™
   2030..2048    -  promoter       T7 promoter: promoter for bacteriophage T7 RNA polymerase
   2182..2991    +  CDS            KanR: aminoglycoside phosphotransferase; aph(3')-Ia; confers resistance to kanamycin in bacteria or G418 (Geneticin®) in eukaryotes
   3138..454     +  rep_origin     ori (across the origin): high-copy-number ColE1/pMB1/pBR322/pUC origin of replication
>Addgene plasmid #164953 | pENTR-D-TOPO-kcnmb2a | addgene full sequence | sequence record 327047 | Addgene NGS Result
ACCAAATACTGTTCTTCTAGTGTAGCCGTAGTTAGGCCACCACTTCAAGAACTCTGTAGCACCGCCTACA
TACCTCGCTCTGCTAATCCTGTTACCAGTGGCTGCTGCCAGTGGCGATAAGTCGTGTCTTACCGGGTTGG
ACTCAAGACGATAGTTACCGGATAAGGCGCAGCGGTCGGGCTGAACGGGGGGTTCGTGCACACAGCCCAG
CTTGGAGCGAACGACCTACACCGAACTGAGATACCTACAGCGTGAGCTATGAGAAAGCGCCACGCTTCCC
GAAGGGAGAAAGGCGGACAGGTATCCGGTAAGCGGCAGGGTCGGAACAGGAGAGCGCACGAGGGAGCTTC
CAGGGGGAAACGCCTGGTATCTTTATAGTCCTGTCGGGTTTCGCCACCTCTGACTTGAGCGTCGATTTTT
GTGATGCTCGTCAGGGGGGCGGAGCCTATGGAAAAACGCCAGCAACGCGGCCTTTTTACGGTTCCTGGCC
TTTTGCTGGCCTTTTGCTCACATGTTCTTTCCTGCGTTATCCCCTGATTCTGTGGATAACCGTATTACCG
CCTTTGAGTGAGCTGATACCGCTCGCCGCAGCCGAACGACCGAGCGCAGCGAGTCAGTGAGCGAGGAAGC
GGAAGAGCGCCCAATACGCAAACCGCCTCTCCCCGCGCGTTGGCCGATTCATTAATGCAGCTGGCACGAC
AGGTTTCCCGACTGGAAAGCGGGCAGTGAGCGCAACGCAATTAATACGCGTACCGCTAGCCAGGAAGAGT
TTGTAGAAACGCAAAAAGGCCATCCGTCAGGATGGCCTTCTGCTTAGTTTGATGCCTGGCAGTTTATGGC
GGGCGTCCTGCCCGCCACCCTCCGGGCCGTTGCTTCACAACGTTCAAATCCGCTCCCGGCGGATTTGTCC
TACTCAGGAGAGCGTTCACCGACAAACAACAGATAAAACGAAAGGCCCAGTCTTCCGACTGAGCCTTTCG
TTTTATTTGATGCCTGGCAGTTCCCTACTCTCGCGTTAACGCTAGCATGGATGTTTTCCCAGTCACGACG
TTGTAAAACGACGGCCAGTCTTAAGCTCGGGCCCCAAATAATGATTTTATTTTGACTGATAGTGACCTGT
TCGTTGCAACAAATTGATGAGCAATGCTTTTTTATAATGCCAACTTTGTACAAAAAAGCAGGCTCCGCGG
CCGCCCCCTTCACCATGTTCTTTGTGAAGGGGGTCAGAACAACACAAGCCACACAACAAAGGGTGATTTA
TAAGCGGTTGTGGGGACATGAGCTGAAGGACAAAAAAAGGACGGAGACGGCGCTGAAGGCTGGGGAGGAC
AGGGCCATTCTGCTGGGTTTGAGCATGGTGTTCAGCTCAGTCATGATGTACTTTGTGATTTGTATCACCA
TGGTGCGTGCTTATGCAGACAGTCTATTGATCGATGAGACCACCTGCACTGTGCTGAACACCTCTCTGAC
CAAGGAAATCAACTGCTCCTACAACTGTGGCTCTGACTGCTGGCGAAGCTCGAAATACCCCTGTCTGCAG
GTCTACGTCAGCCTGAACGCCACCGGTCGCATCGGCCTGCTCTCTCACAATGAGGAAATGCTGGATGTCA
GTTCTGAGTGTTTTTATGTGCCAAAATGCCAGAAGGACCACACCGCCATGCGCGTTCTGATCCAGAATAT
TTCGGATCACCTGAAGATGCAGCAGCAGGTCAGGTGTTTCCACGATCCTAGCGAGCATCAAGCCAGTATC
CTCCTGAAGCGGCTCTACGGCAGCGCTTCGCTTTTACACTCGCTCTTCTGGCCATCCTGCATGTTATCCG
GAGGAACGCTCATCATCCTCATGGTCAAGCTCACGCAATACCTCTCCATACTGTGTGAACAAATCGACAA
AGCCCCAAGGGTGGGCGCGCCGACCCAGCTTTCTTGTACAAAGTTGGCATTATAAGAAAGCATTGCTTAT
CAATTTGTTGCAACGAACAGGTCACTATCAGTCAAAATAAAATCATTATTTGCCATCCAGCTGATATCCC
CTATAGTGAGTCGTATTACATGGTCATAGCTGTTTCCTGGCAGCTCTGGCCCGTGTCTCAAAATCTCTGA
TGTTACATTGCACAAGATAAAAATATATCATCATGAACAATAAAACTGTCTGCTTACATAAACAGTAATA
CAAGGGGTGTTATGAGCCATATTCAACGGGAAACGTCGAGGCCGCGATTAAATTCCAACATGGATGCTGA
TTTATATGGGTATAAATGGGCTCGCGATAATGTCGGGCAATCAGGTGCGACAATCTATCGCTTGTATGGG
AAGCCCGATGCGCCAGAGTTGTTTCTGAAACATGGCAAAGGTAGCGTTGCCAATGATGTTACAGATGAGA
TGGTCAGACTAAACTGGCTGACGGAATTTATGCCTCTTCCGACCATCAAGCATTTTATCCGTACTCCTGA
TGATGCATGGTTACTCACCACTGCGATCCCCGGAAAAACAGCATTCCAGGTATTAGAAGAATATCCTGAT
TCAGGTGAAAATATTGTTGATGCGCTGGCAGTGTTCCTGCGCCGGTTGCATTCGATTCCTGTTTGTAATT
GTCCTTTTAACAGCGATCGCGTATTTCGTCTCGCTCAGGCGCAATCACGAATGAATAACGGTTTGGTTGA
TGCGAGTGATTTTGATGACGAGCGTAATGGCTGGCCTGTTGAACAAGTCTGGAAAGAAATGCATAAACTT
TTGCCATTCTCACCGGATTCAGTCGTCACTCATGGTGATTTCTCACTTGATAACCTTATTTTTGACGAGG
GGAAATTAATAGGTTGTATTGATGTTGGACGAGTCGGAATCGCAGACCGATACCAGGATCTTGCCATCCT
ATGGAACTGCCTCGGTGAGTTTTCTCCTTCATTACAGAAACGGCTTTTTCAAAAATATGGTATTGATAAT
CCTGATATGAATAAATTGCAGTTTCATTTGATGCTCGATGAGTTTTTCTAATCAGAATTGGTTAATTGGT
TGTAACACTGGCAGAGCATTACGCTGACTTGACGGGACGGCGCAAGCTCATGACCAAAATCCCTTAACGT
GAGTTACGCGTCGTTCCACTGAGCGTCAGACCCCGTAGAAAAGATCAAAGGATCTTCTTGAGATCCTTTT
TTTCTGCGCGTAATCTGCTGCTTGCAAACAAAAAAACCACCGCTACCAGCGGTGGTTTGTTTGCCGGATC
AAGAGCTACCAACTCTTTTTCCGAAGGTAACTGGCTTCAGCAGAGCGCAGAT
