>Addgene plasmid #164953 | pENTR-D-TOPO-kcnmb2a | depositor partial sequence | sequence record 320446 | M13R
GGGGCTTTGTCGATTTGTTCACACAGTATGGAGAGGTATTGCGTGAGCTTGACCATGAGGATGATGAGCG
TTCCTCCGGATAACATGCAGGATGGCCAGAAGAGCGAGTGTAAAAGCGAAGCGCTGCCGTAGAGCCGCTT
CAGGAGGATACTGGCTTGATGCTCGCTAGGATCGTGGAAACACCTGACCTGCTGCTGCATCTTCAGGTGA
TCCGAAATATTCTGGATCAGAACGCGCATGGCGGTGTGGTCCTTCTGGCATTTTGGCACATAAAAACACT
CAGAACTGACATCCAGCATTTCCTCATTGTGAGAGAGCAGGCCGATGCGACCGGTGGCGTTCAGGCTGAC
GTAGACCTGCAGACAGGGGTATTTCGAGCTTCGCCAGCAGTCAGAGCCACAGTTGTAGGAGCAGTTGATT
TCCTTGGTCAGAGAGGTGTTCAGCACAGTGCAGGTGGTCTCATCGATCAATAGACTGTCTGCATAAGCAC
GCACCATGGTGATACAAA
